Addgene plasmid #174012: pDB4924
Purpose: pDUAL plasmid expressing Pil1-mCherry from 41nmt1 promoter
Depositing lab: Li-Lin Du. Depositing organization: National Institute of Biological Sciences, Beijing. Publication: Visual detection of binary, ternary and quaternary protein interactions in fission yeast using a Pil1 co-tethering assay. Yu ZQ, Liu XM, Zhao D, Xu DD, Du LL. J Cell Sci. 2021 Oct 1;134(19):jcs258774. doi: 10.1242/jcs.258774. Epub 2021 Oct 12. PubMed 34499173.
Backbone
  Vector backbone: pDUAL-41nmt1-mCherry
  Backbone manufacturer: Li-Lin Du's lab
  Backbone size w/o insert (bp): 10000
  Modifications to backbone: BamHI to digest the vector and insert Pil1 into it
  Vector type: Yeast Expression
  Selectable markers: LEU1, URA4
Growth in bacteria
  Bacterial resistance: Ampicillin, 100 μg/mL
  Growth temperature: 37°C
  Growth strain: DH5alpha
  Copy number: Unknown
Gene/Insert
  Gene/Insert name: Pil1-mCherry
  Promoter: 41nmt1p
  Cloning method: Unknown
  Sequencing primers: 5′ NA
Terms and licenses: Academic/Nonprofit Terms; Industry Terms: Not Available to Industry
Depositor comments: Visit https://www.biorxiv.org/content/10.1101/2021.04.13.439745v1 for the preprint.
How to cite: pDB4924 was a gift from Li-Lin Du (Addgene plasmid # 174012 ; http://n2t.net/addgene:174012 ; RRID:Addgene_174012)
