[The description below was written by a language model from this plasmid's Addgene catalogue record and pLannotate feature annotations shown in this document.]
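Description:
pDB4924 is a fission yeast (Schizosaccharomyces pombe) expression plasmid built on the pDUAL-41nmt1-mCherry backbone, with the pil1 coding sequence inserted at a BamHI site. The sequenced record is about 10.9 kb. In E. coli it is maintained through a high-copy ColE1/pUC-type origin and selected with ampicillin via the β-lactamase gene. An f1 phage origin and remnants of lac and pBR322 sequences (lac promoter/operator and lacZα, lacI, rop and bom fragments) are also present as backbone carry-over. For yeast, the plasmid carries the S. pombe ars1 autonomously replicating sequence and the ura4 marker, flanked by two separate fragments of the leu1 gene. This layout fits the dual-use design implied by the pDUAL name and the listing of both LEU1 and URA4 as markers. The plasmid can in principle be kept episomally under uracil selection, or the leu1 fragments can direct chromosomal integration with leucine selection. The record itself does not spell out how the plasmid was used.

The payload is a single expression cassette in which an nmt1-family, thiamine-repressible promoter drives S. pombe pil1 followed directly by mCherry, ending at the S. cerevisiae ADH1 terminator. The catalogue specifies the 41nmt1 variant, generally known as the attenuated, medium-strength version. The automated annotation labels the promoter as wild-type nmt1, probably because the variants differ by only a few bases. Pil1 is annotated here as a negative regulator of cell wall integrity signalling. According to the associated publication title, the plasmid belongs to a Pil1 co-tethering assay for visually detecting binary, ternary and quaternary protein interactions in fission yeast. In that context the red-fluorescent Pil1 fusion presumably marks the Pil1 structures to which interacting proteins are recruited.
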