Features (pLannotate 1.2.2; 22 found; start..end, strand, type, name):
     95..116     +  protein_bind   CAP binding site: CAP binding activates transcription in the presence of cAMP. E. coli catabolite activator protein
    131..161     +  promoter       lac promoter: promoter for the E. coli lac operon
    165..187     +  protein_bind   lac operator (fragment): The lac repressor binds to the lac operator to inhibit transcription in E. coli. This inhibition can be relieved by adding lactose or isopropyl-β-D-thiogalactopyranoside (IPTG). lac repressor encoded by lacI
    222..244     -  misc_feature   MCS (fragment): pUC18/19 multiple cloning site
    270..1421    +  promoter       nmt1 promoter: wild-type nmt1 promoter from Schizosaccharomyces pombe, conferring strong thiamine-repressible expression
   1434..2486    +  CDS            pil1: PIL1_SCHPO - Experimental evidence at protein level: Swiss-Prot protein existence level 1. Negative regulator of cell wall integrity (CWI) in unstressed cells, probably by inhibiting protein kinase ksg1/ppk21 activity and regulating their downstream CWI pathways pck2-MAP kinase pathway and protein kinase gad8 pathway. Activity may be regulated by the transient increase of sphingolipid long chain bases (LCBs) during heat stress (By similarity). From Schizosaccharomyces pombe (strain 972 / ATCC 24843) (Fission yeast).
   2493..3200    +  CDS            mCherry: mCherry is a basic (constitutively fluorescent) red fluorescent protein published in 2004, derived from Discosoma sp.. It is reported to be a very rapidly-maturing monomer with low acid sensitivity.
   3230..3417    +  terminator     ADH1 terminator: S. cerevisiae ADH1; transcription terminator for the S. cerevisiae alcohol dehydrogenase 1 (ADH1) gene
   4164..4685    +  CDS            leu1 (fragment): LEU3_SCHPO - Experimental evidence at protein level: Swiss-Prot protein existence level 1. Catalyzes the oxidation of 3-carboxy-2-hydroxy-4- methylpentanoate (3-isopropylmalate) to 3-carboxy-4-methyl-2- oxopentanoate. The product decarboxylates to 4-methyl-2 oxopentanoate. From Schizosaccharomyces pombe (strain 972 / ATCC 24843) (Fission yeast).
   5081..5875    -  CDS            S. pombe ura4: orotidine 5'-phosphate decarboxylase, required for uracil biosynthesis; Schizosaccharomyces pombe ura4
   6484..7267    -  rep_origin     ars1: Schizosaccharomyces pombe autonomously replicating sequence ars1
   7428..7493    +  CDS            hus5 (fragment): UBC9_SCHPO - Also known as ubc9. Experimental evidence at protein level: Swiss-Prot protein existence level 1. Catalyzes the covalent attachment of ubiquitin-like protein SUMO/Smt3 to other proteins. Required for efficient recovery from DNA damage or S-phase arrest and normal mitosis. This may be as part of a checkpoint independent recovery process. From Schizosaccharomyces pombe (strain 972 / ATCC 24843) (Fission yeast).
   7585..7983    +  CDS            leu1 (fragment): LEU3_SCHPO - Experimental evidence at protein level: Swiss-Prot protein existence level 1. Catalyzes the oxidation of 3-carboxy-2-hydroxy-4- methylpentanoate (3-isopropylmalate) to 3-carboxy-4-methyl-2- oxopentanoate. The product decarboxylates to 4-methyl-2 oxopentanoate. From Schizosaccharomyces pombe (strain 972 / ATCC 24843) (Fission yeast).
   7986..8143    +  CDS            lacZα (fragment): LacZα fragment of β-galactosidase; lacZ fragment
   8149..8200    -  misc_feature   bom (fragment): basis of mobility region from pBR322
   8219..8674    +  rep_origin     f1 ori (sequence partly withheld): f1 bacteriophage origin of replication; arrow indicates direction of (+) strand synthesis
   8675..8724    -  misc_feature   bom (fragment): basis of mobility region from pBR322
   8826..8861    -  CDS            rop (fragment): Rop protein, which maintains plasmids at low copy number; rop
   8956..9060    +  promoter       AmpR promoter: bla
   9061..9921    +  CDS            AmpR: β-lactamase; bla; confers resistance to ampicillin, carbenicillin, and related antibiotics
  10092..10680   +  rep_origin     ori: high-copy-number ColE1/pMB1/pBR322/pUC origin of replication
  10863..82      +  CDS            lacI (fragment) (across the origin): lac repressor; lacI; The lac repressor binds to the lac operator to inhibit transcription in E. coli. This inhibition can be relieved by adding lactose or isopropyl-β-D-thiogalactopyranoside (IPTG).
>Addgene plasmid #174012 | pDB4924 | addgene full sequence | sequence record 341701 | Addgene NGS Result
GCAAACCGCCTCTCCCCGCGCGTTGGCCGATTCATTAATGCAGCTGGCACGACAGGTTTCCCGACTGGAA
AGCGGGCAGTGAGCGCAACGCAATTAATGTGAGTTAGCTCACTCATTAGGCACCCCAGGCTTTACACTTT
ATGCTTCCGGCTCGTATGTTGTGTGGAATTGTGAGCGGATAACAATTTCACACAGGAAACAGCTATGACC
ATGATTACGCCAAGCTTGCATGCCTGCAGGTCGATCGACTCTAGAGGATCAGAAAATTATCGCCATAAAA
GACAGAATAAGTCATCAGCGGTTGTTTCATTTCCTATATTTTTTTTTTATTTTTTTATTTTTTAATAAGG
GAAAATTTAACGTCTAAGGATACAGAAGATTGTTAGCACATTAAAGTAATAAAGGCTTAAGTAGTAAGTG
CCTTAGCATGTTATTGTATTTCAAAGGACATAATCTAAAATAATAACAATATCATTTCTCACAAGTTATT
CAATTTTCTTTTTTTTTTCTAATAATATCAAGAATGTATTATTTGTTTGACATAAGTCAACTAATTTATT
TAATATGCTGGATTAATCTTGCAGACATGTAAATTAACAAGTTTTAGTCAAATAACGTTGAAGTTTCAAT
GAACTCAAATAATTTCTCTTTTTTTTTATATAACCATAATCTGATTTATATTTTCCGCAGGGATCAACTG
AAGTTATGACATTTGGATTGGATCACTTATAACCTTGGTCGCCAAATAATACAAAAATCAGCGTTATAAA
ACAAAGAAGGTTTTTGTTAAGAAATTAATCCTCTTTCTTGATAAGAAAGTTGAACCGAAATTGCAGATAC
TGATATATGAAAATAATACCCACAATTTTGGGAATAGCGCAAGCCTCAATTTAAACAATAGGTGAGGACA
CATGATAATGACCTCAATGATTGTTAGAAGAAAAGAGCCTCATTACAAAATCGAAAAATGAATGGTTGGG
TACAAGTTTCCAAAACATGGTAAAGTGGACTTTGCGTATGAGACGTAAATAGAAAAAAACACTTGTTATA
TGTTTTCTAGAATTATTGTTGTCTCTTTATGGTTGGATGATGCAAAATAGTAATTTCGGTTAGTTGCTGT
AAAACACCACGAGACAAATAGATATGGATATTTATTAAATCAGGAAAAACGTAACTCTCGGCTACTGGAT
GGTTCAGTCACCCAACGATTACTGGGGAGAGAAAACAGGGCAAAAGCAAAGCTTAAAGGAATCCGATTGT
CATTCGGCAATGTGCAGCGAAACTAAAAACCGGATAATGGACCTGTTAATCGAAACATTGAAGATAAAGG
AAGAGGAATCCTGGCATATCATCAATTGAATAAGTTGAATTAATTATTTCAATCTCATTCTCACTTTCTG
ACTTATAGTCGCTTTGTTAAAGCTAGCGGATCCATGATGAACCGTGCGTACTCTTTAAGAAACAGCCGTG
CCCCTACGGCCTCACAATTGTTAAACCCCCCTCCTCCCTCCTCTTCCACTCGTAGTGGTCGTTTGTTTGC
CCCCTTGAGTCATACCATGCGTATCAACCACGCTGCCACCTTCACCCCTGACTTGGCTAAGCGTTTGGCT
GTCTTGGTCAAGATGGAAAAGAACGTGATGCGCAGTATGGAGGTCACCATCCGTGGCCGTCGTGATTGTG
CTCGCCAACTTTCCTACTGGGGTGAGGACTGCGATGACGATATCAGCGACGTCACCGACAAATTGGGTGT
CTTGTTTTACGAGATGGCCGAGTTGGAGAACTACTTGATCGATCGTTATGACCAATACCGTATGACGTTG
AAGTCCATCCGTAACATCGAGTCCTCTGTCCAACCCTCTCGTGAGAAGAAGCAAAAGCTCTTGGATCAAA
TCTATGCTCTTAAGCATAAGGATCCTGAATCCCCTCGCTTGGTCACCATGGAGCAAGAGCTTGTTCGTGA
GGAGGCTGCCTGTTTGGTTGCCGAGGCTCAACTTTCCAACACCACCCGTGAAAAGTTCAAGCAAGCCATG
ACCTTCAACTTGGATGCCCTCCACGAGCATGCCGAGAAGCTCAACCTCATTGCCACCTATGGCAGACATT
TGTTGAACTTGATTGACGACACCCCCGTCACTCCCGGTGAGGCTCGTCCTGCCTACGATGGTTATGAGAC
TTCCCGCCAAATCGTCATGGATGCTGAGCACGCCTTGAGCTCTTGGGTTCCCAGCCAACCCGCCGTCAAC
TTTGTCAAGCCTCAAATCGAGGATGATGCCCAAAGTGACGCTCGTTCCTGGAACGAGTATGAGGCTCAAG
GTGAGCCCGTCCCCGTTGAGCAAGTCACCCACTTACAAGACGACGTTCAATCCGACACTAGCGAGATCAT
TGAGAACGAGCCTGGCATGCACCCTCATGTCCATGCTGAGCGTATGTCTCGCATTGCTTCTGAGTCTAGC
GATGCCGTTCCTCAGCAAACCGCCGTCCAGGTTGCTGGATCCATGGTGAGCAAGGGCGAGGAGGATAACA
TGGCCATCATCAAGGAGTTCATGCGCTTCAAGGTGCACATGGAGGGCTCCGTGAACGGCCACGAGTTCGA
GATCGAGGGCGAGGGCGAGGGCCGCCCCTACGAGGGCACCCAGACCGCCAAGCTGAAGGTGACCAAGGGT
GGCCCCCTGCCCTTCGCCTGGGACATCCTGTCCCCTCAGTTCATGTACGGCTCCAAGGCCTACGTGAAGC
ACCCCGCCGACATCCCCGACTACTTGAAGCTGTCCTTCCCCGAGGGCTTCAAGTGGGAGCGCGTGATGAA
CTTCGAGGACGGCGGCGTGGTGACCGTGACCCAGGACTCCTCCCTGCAGGACGGCGAGTTCATCTACAAG
GTGAAGCTGCGCGGCACCAACTTCCCCTCCGACGGCCCCGTAATGCAGAAGAAGACCATGGGCTGGGAGG
CCTCCTCCGAGCGGATGTACCCCGAGGACGGCGCCCTGAAGGGCGAGATCAAGCAGAGGCTGAAGCTGAA
GGACGGCGGCCACTACGACGCTGAGGTCAAGACCACCTACAAGGCCAAGAAGCCCGTGCAGCTGCCCGGC
GCCTACAACGTCAACATCAAGTTGGACATCACCTCCCACAACGAGGACTACACCATCGTGGAACAGTACG
AACGCGCCGAGGGCCGCCACTCCACCGGCGGCATGGACGAGCTGTACAAGGGTAGATCTGGCGCGCCACT
TCTAAATAAGCGAATTTCTTATGATTTATGATTTTTATTATTAAATAAGTTATAAAAAAAATAAGTGTAT
ACAAATTTTAAAGTGACTCTTAGGTTTTAAAACGAAAATTCTTATTCTTGAGTAACTCTTTCCTGTAGGT
CAGGTTGCTTTCTCAGGTATAGTATGAGGTCGCTCTTATTGACCACACCTCTACCGGCAGATCCGCTAGG
GATAACAGGGTAATATACTAGTAAGATGATTCTTTTATCGTCGATAACGATGAGGATGTAGACGATTATG
ATGAGAGTGATTAGCTTCTAAAATTTGGTGTTTTCAAACGCTATTTACAGTACAATCTGAAAAAATTGGA
TGAACATTGTAAATGGTAGGATACGAGTTCCAATTAATGTATTTTTTAAGTATTACACTTAGCTTATTAA
TTTTATATATACATTCTACCTCTGTGGGTTTAAAGACAACTCGTACACATACTCAAATTATTTATGAACA
TTATAATGCATATTCGTACTGTCTATTAAACATTTTTTTGACATTAAAAATTTCGTTTACTAACGTAGAA
AGCGCTGATAATTGAGGCTACTATTTTAATATCTAGAAACAAAGATTCATTAATTAATTAAGTAAGCTCC
AGGATACTTGTATATTTCGTTAAAAAAGCGCAATTTCAACAATTCCTATGAACATCCATGATTTCATCAC
AAAATCAAACATATCAGGATTTAACGTGAATTATTTGCTTTCTTGTGATTTTCATCTGATTTCTGGTCAT
TTACGTTACTGTAAACAAGCTTTTTAAAAAAAGGATTTTTTACGCAATATTATCGATATCCCAATCTGTA
GTATAAAAAGTGCAACAGTGTTGAGTTTCCCGAAACCAGGCATTTTTGCGGTAGGGTCTGAAACTTTCAC
GAAACCATTTCACAACAAAACTTCTTCAACAACATGTGTGCAAAGAAAATCGTCGTCTTACCAGGAGACC
ATATTGGCCCTGAAATTGTTGCTTCTGCCTTGGAGGTTTTGAAAGTCGTTGAGAAGAAGCGACCTGAGTT
AAAACTCGAGTTTGAAGAACACAAGATTGGAGGTGCCTCTATTGATGCCTATGGAACCCCTTTGACTGAC
GAGACTGTGAAGGCTTGTTTGGAAGCTGACGGTGTTCTTTTGGGTGCCGTTGGTGGTCCTGAATGGACCA
ACCCCAATTGTCGTCCTGAGCAAGGTTTATTGAAGCTTCGTAAGAGTATGGGTGTTTGGGCCAACCTTCG
ACCTTGCAACTTTGCCAGCAAGTCTTTAGTCAAGTACAGCCCTTTGAAGCCTGAAATCGTTGAAGGTGTC
GATTTTTGTGTTGTACGAGAACTTACTGGAGGTTGTTACTTTGGTGAGCGCACTGAGGACAACGGATCGG
GTTATGCTATGGACACTTGGCCTTACAGTTTGGAAGAAGTTTCTCGTATTGCTCGTTTGGCGGCCGCGGG
CCCAACACCAATGTTTATAACCAAGTTTTATCTTGTTTGTCTACATGGTATTTTACATTCATCTACATAC
ATCTTTCATTGGCTTTGTACATAGTTATCATTACAAGTCTAAAAAAATTCACTCTTTTCTTATTCAATGT
CAATCCAAGAGAAAAGATTGTGGTAATGTTGTAGGAGCATGTTTAATAAATTACTATAGCAAATTACTTT
TTATTCCCAAGGTGTTTATCTATAATAGTTAATATTTTAGTCGCTACATAAAATTTTACCAAAGAGTACT
TGTATACTAATTCTAAATGCCTTCTGACATAAAACGCCTAGGAAAACAAACGCAAACAAGGCATCGACTT
TTTCAATAACCAACCAAAAAAATTTTACATTAGTCTTTTTTTAATGCTGAGAAAGTCTTTGCTGATATGC
CTTCCAACCAGCTTCTCTATATCTCTTGGCTTCGACAACAGGATTACGACCAGCTCCATAGACTCCACGA
CCAACAATGATGATGTCGCTACCGCAGTTTACAATCACTTCTTCAGGAGTACGATATTGCTGTCCCAGCC
CGTCTCCTTTAACATCCAAGCCGATACCAGGGGACATAGTTATGTAGTCGCTTTGAAGGTTAGGAAATCG
ACGACCAGCTATAAAGCCAAAGCAAAAATCGGTATGCTTCTCAAACCATTCTAAGGTTTTCTCTGTGTAG
GAACCAGTAGCCAAAGAGCCTTTGGAAGACATTTCAGCCAAAAGCAAGAGACCACGTCCCAAAGGTAAAC
CAACTTCTTTGAGGCCTTGTATAATACCCTCGCCTGGCACTGTATGGCAATTTGTGATATGAGCCCAAGA
AGCAATTTTGTACACACCAGATGCATATTGTAGCTTGACGGTATTTCCAATGTCTGCGAATTTGCGATCC
TCAAAGATAAGAAAACGATGCTTTTTACCTAAGGCCACCAGTTTTTCTACCATATCCTGGTCGAAATCCT
CGACAACGTCAATATGTGTCTTGATAACACAGACATAGGGTCCAATTTTATCTACCAATTCTAAGATTTC
GGATTTCTTCGTCAAATCGACCGCGACTGACAAGTTGCTTTGCTTTTCTTCCATCAAAGCCAACAATTCC
TTGGCAATGGGATTTTTCATCCCCTCAGCTCTAGCTGAATAGCTTTGAAATACTCTAGCATCCATAACTT
TGCTTTTAAACCTTTAATTTCGATCCAAGCAAAAAAGAGGTTCTTGGTAGGACAATACGGTAAGAAAACA
CGACATGTGCAGAGATGCCGACGAAGCATAGTTAAACTGGGATGGTAAAATCAATTAAGAATTTATAAAG
ACAAAATTGTATAAGTCTCTAAAACATCTTAATTATACCTCACAGAACTATCTAAAATATATTCACAAAG
TGCAAACATTATCATGAAAAAGAACCATTTTAATTTAAAGCAAGGGCATTAAGGCTTATTTACAGAATTT
CTTACTTTTGTAAAGATTATAAGGCTGATTATCTTTTTCACCATGCCAAAAATTACACAAGATAGAATGG
ATGTTTGAAATTAAACGTGAGTATACAAACAAATACACTAGGTAAATCGAAACATTTTTTTCTCCATTAA
GTAACAAATTCCTATTTAGAGAAAGAATGCTGAGTAGATTAAATAATCTATACAAACTTTTTTAACACAA
ATGCATACATATAGCCAGTGGGATTTGTAGCTAAGCTTGCGAATTCGAGTCTAACTCCTTAACCACTCGG
ACATAGTGACTTATCTGACACTCATTGTAAATTAATATATATATAGGCATTTTGTTTAGTTAAAGGTACT
TAAGTAATTAGTATAAACGAACCAATTTTATAATCAGGAAGTTAAGTGAATGGTAGCACATGTCGTAAAA
ATTGTGAATTTTTATTGAATAATATTTTAAATACAAGCCTTTCTAGACTAGGTATACTCATAAACATATA
TGAGCAAAAGGATAGAGGAGATTACATTGCATCTTCTACAAATTTATTTATTGCCCTTTACTGAAAAATT
AAATAATGAGTACTAAATGATAAAAAGCGCTCAGTACAAGAAAGATTGCAAAAATATTGCATTCTTCATG
AATTAAAGTTGCATATAAGGCATATTGAAAGTAATAGTACTAAAACAGCAGTTAGCGAAAATTAATAGAA
TTATATTCGCAAGACAATTGTGACATTAAATTAAAAAATTGTAGAATTTTTACTATCCTCTTTAACGCCA
TGAGCCTTTATAAAAAGGTTAAATTAGTTTTAACATTCTTTTTTTGAGTAAGAGTTTACAATTTATCAAA
ACCTGTGTTATTATATTCATTAGTTTCAATTTATTAGCATCTAGAGAAAAATCAATTGGCAGTTACATTG
TTGGAATTTATGAAGAAAAAGAATCTACAACGGAGAATAAGTTGCTGATCGCTTTCCCTAAAATTGTATA
TTTTGCTGAGCTTATTTTGACATTTCGTTGAAGTTTTCTCTAATTCGCATTCATTTTAAGTAAAACAATG
AGAAATAAAATTACAAAAAATACAAATTAAAATACAATTTTTAGCTATAATTATAGACGATGCCCTTGTA
TCCCATTCTGTCTCGCTTGCCCCTACTTTTTATCTTTTATATACCATAATGAACGCTGCCGCTACTAACC
ATACCCCGATTTTACATTTCGGACTCCCAAGGACGTACAAAATAGAAAACTATAGAAAAAAATAATCAGA
AAATAGCATGTCATCTCTTTGTAAAACGCGTTTGCAAGAAGAAAGGAAACAATGGAGAAGAGATCATCCA
TTTGTATGTAAATTTTAGTAAACTTGAAGAAATCACTAACAACTTCTCTTACTTAGGGATTCTATGCAAA
ACCTTGTAAATCATCTGATGGAGGACTCGATTTAATGAATTGGAAGGTTGGGCCCGCGGCCGCTTAGCTG
AAACTTCCAACCCTCCTGCTCCCGTCACATTACTCGACAAAGCTAATGTTTTGGCAACTTCTCGTCTTTG
GCGCAAGACTGTAGCTAAGATTTTTAAGGAGGAATATCCTCACCTTACCTTAAAAAACCAGCTCATTGAC
TCCGCAGCCATGCTTTTGGTCAAGAGCCCTCGTACACTTAACGGTGTTGTTTTGACTGACAACTTGTTTG
GTGACATTATTTCAGATGAGGCTTCTGTCATTCCTGGTAGCTTGGGCCTTTTGCCTTCTGCCTCCCTTTC
CGGTGTGGTAGGAAAATCAGAAGAAAAGGTTCATTGTTTGGTTGAGCCCATTCACGGTAGCGCTCCCGAG
CTCGAATTCACTGGCCGTCGTTTTACAACGTCGTGACTGGGAAAACCCTGGCGTTACCCAACTTAATCGC
CTTGCAGCACATCCCCCTTTCGCCAGCTGGCGTAATAGCGAAGAGGCCCGCACCGATCGCCCTTCCCAAC
AGTTGCGCAGCCTGAATGGCGAATGGCGCCTGATGCGGTATTTTCTCCTTACGCATCTGTGCGGTATTTC
ACACCGCATA
[95 nt withheld, positions 8201-8295]
T
[46 nt withheld, positions 8297-8342]
C
[141 nt withheld, positions 8344-8484]
CCTTTGACGTTGGAGTCCACGTTCTTT
[37 nt withheld, positions 8512-8548]
ACTCTATCTCGGGCTATTCTTTTGATTTATAAGGGATTTTGCCGATTTCGGTCTATTGGTTAAAAAATGA
GCTGATTTAACAAAAATTTAACGCGAATTTTAACAAAATATTAACGTTTACAATTTTATGGTGCACTCTC
AGTACAATCTGCTCTGATGCCGCATAGTTAAGCCAGCCCCGACACCCGCCAACACCCGCTGACGCGCCCT
GACGGGCTTGTCTGCTCCCGGCATCCGCTTACAGACAAGCTGTGACCGTCTCCGGGAGCTGCATGTGTCA
GAGGTTTTCACCGTCATCACCGAAACGCGCGAGACGAAAGGGCCTCGTGATACGCCTATTTTTATAGGTT
AATGTCATGATAATAATGGTTTCTTAGACGTCAGGTGGCACTTTTCGGGGAAATGTGCGCGGAACCCCTA
TTTGTTTATTTTTCTAAATACATTCAAATATGTATCCGCTCATGAGACAATAACCCTGATAAATGCTTCA
ATAATATTGAAAAAGGAAGAGTATGAGTATTCAACATTTCCGTGTCGCCCTTATTCCCTTTTTTGCGGCA
TTTTGCCTTCCTGTTTTTGCTCACCCAGAAACGCTGGTGAAAGTAAAAGATGCTGAAGATCAGTTGGGTG
CACGAGTGGGTTACATCGAACTGGATCTCAACAGCGGTAAGATCCTTGAGAGTTTTCGCCCCGAAGAACG
TTTTCCAATGATGAGCACTTTTAAAGTTCTGCTATGTGGCGCGGTATTATCCCGTATTGACGCCGGGCAA
GAGCAACTCGGTCGCCGCATACACTATTCTCAGAATGACTTGGTTGAGTACTCACCAGTCACAGAAAAGC
ATCTTACGGATGGCATGACAGTAAGAGAATTATGCAGTGCTGCCATAACCATGAGTGATAACACTGCGGC
CAACTTACTTCTGACAACGATCGGAGGACCGAAGGAGCTAACCGCTTTTTTGCACAACATGGGGGATCAT
GTAACTCGCCTTGATCGTTGGGAACCGGAGCTGAATGAAGCCATACCAAACGACGAGCGTGACACCACGA
TGCCTGTAGCAATGGCAACAACGTTGCGCAAACTATTAACTGGCGAACTACTTACTCTAGCTTCCCGGCA
ACAATTAATAGACTGGATGGAGGCGGATAAAGTTGCAGGACCACTTCTGCGCTCGGCCCTTCCGGCTGGC
TGGTTTATTGCTGATAAATCTGGAGCCGGTGAGCGTGGGTCTCGCGGTATCATTGCAGCACTGGGGCCAG
ATGGTAAGCCCTCCCGTATCGTAGTTATCTACACGACGGGGAGTCAGGCAACTATGGATGAACGAAATAG
ACAGATCGCTGAGATAGGTGCCTCACTGATTAAGCATTGGTAACTGTCAGACCAAGTTTACTCATATATA
CTTTAGATTGATTTAAAACTTCATTTTTAATTTAAAAGGATCTAGGTGAAGATCCTTTTTGATAATCTCA
TGACCAAAATCCCTTAACGTGAGTTTTCGTTCCACTGAGCGTCAGACCCCGTAGAAAAGATCAAAGGATC
TTCTTGAGATCCTTTTTTTCTGCGCGTAATCTGCTGCTTGCAAACAAAAAAACCACCGCTACCAGCGGTG
GTTTGTTTGCCGGATCAAGAGCTACCAACTCTTTTTCCGAAGGTAACTGGCTTCAGCAGAGCGCAGATAC
CAAATACTGTTCTTCTAGTGTAGCCGTAGTTAGGCCACCACTTCAAGAACTCTGTAGCACCGCCTACATA
CCTCGCTCTGCTAATCCTGTTACCAGTGGCTGCTGCCAGTGGCGATAAGTCGTGTCTTACCGGGTTGGAC
TCAAGACGATAGTTACCGGATAAGGCGCAGCGGTCGGGCTGAACGGGGGGTTCGTGCACACAGCCCAGCT
TGGAGCGAACGACCTACACCGAACTGAGATACCTACAGCGTGAGCTATGAGAAAGCGCCACGCTTCCCGA
AGGGAGAAAGGCGGACAGGTATCCGGTAAGCGGCAGGGTCGGAACAGGAGAGCGCACGAGGGAGCTTCCA
GGGGGAAACGCCTGGTATCTTTATAGTCCTGTCGGGTTTCGCCACCTCTGACTTGAGCGTCGATTTTTGT
GATGCTCGTCAGGGGGGCGGAGCCTATGGAAAAACGCCAGCAACGCGGCCTTTTTACGGTTCCTGGCCTT
TTGCTGGCCTTTTGCTCACATGTTCTTTCCTGCGTTATCCCCTGATTCTGTGGATAACCGTATTACCGCC
TTTGAGTGAGCTGATACCGCTCGCCGCAGCCGAACGACCGAGCGCAGCGAGTCAGTGAGCGAGGAAGCGG
AAGAGCGCCCAATAC
